>Addgene plasmid #20966 | mId1-Venus | addgene full sequence | sequence record 324635 | Addgene NGS Result
GACATTGATTATTGACTAGTTATTAATAGTAATCAATTACGGGGTCATTAGTTCATAGCCCATATATGGA
GTTCCGCGTTACATAACTTACGGTAAATGGCCCGCCTGGCTGACCGCCCAACGACCCCCGCCCATTGACG
TCAATAATGACGTATGTTCCCATAGTAACGCCAATAGGGACTTTCCATTGACGTCAATGGGTGGAGTATT
TACGGTAAACTGCCCACTTGGCAGTACATCAAGTGTATCATATGCCAAGTACGCCCCCTATTGACGTCAA
TGACGGTAAATGGCCCGCCTGGCATTATGCCCAGTACATGACCTTATGGGACTTTCCTACTTGGCAGTAC
ATCTACGTATTAGTCATCGCTATTACCATGGTGATGCGGTTTTGGCAGTACATCAATGGGCGTGGATAGC
GGTTTGACTCACGGGGATTTCCAAGTCTCCACCCCATTGACGTCAATGGGAGTTTGTTTTGGCACCAAAA
TCAACGGGACTTTCCAAAATGTCGTAACAACTCCGCCCCATTGACGCAAATGGGCGGTAGGCGTGTACGG
TGGGAGGTCTATATAAGCAGAGCTCTCTGGCTAACTAGAGAACCCACTGCTTACTGGCTTATCGAAATTA
ATACGACTCACTATAGGGAGACCCAAGCTTGGTACCGAGCTCGGATCCACTAGTAACGGCCGCCAGTGTG
CTGGAATTCTATGAAGGTCGCCAGTGGCAGTGCCGCAGCCGCTGCAGGCCCTAGCTGTTCGCTGAAGGCG
GGCAGGACAGCGGGCGAGGTGGTACTTGGTCTGTCGGAGCAAAGCGTGGCCATCTCGCGCTGCGCTGGGA
CGCGCCTGCCCGCCTTGCTGGACGAGCAGCAGGTGAACGTCCTGCTCTACGACATGAACGGCTGCTACTC
ACGCCTCAAGGAGCTGGTGCCCACCCTGCCCCAGAACCGCAAAGTGAGCAAGGTGGAGATCCTGCAGCAT
GTAATCGACTACATCAGGGACCTGCAGCTGGAGCTGAACTCGGAGTCTGAAGTCGGGACCACCGGAGGCC
GGGGACTGCCTGTCCGCGCCCCGCTCAGCACCCTGAACGGCGAGATCAGTGCCTTGGCGGCCGAGGCGGC
ATGTGTTCCAGCCGACGATCGCATCTTGTGTCGCGGTTCTGCTGGATCAGCCGCAGGATCTGGTATGGTG
AGCAAGGGCGAGGAGCTGTTCACCGGGGTGGTGCCCATCCTGGTCGAGCTGGACGGCGACGTAAACGGCC
ACAAGTTCAGCGTGTCCGGCGAGGGCGAGGGCGATGCCACCTACGGCAAGCTGACCCTGAAGCTGATCTG
CACCACCGGCAAGCTGCCCGTGCCCTGGCCCACCCTCGTGACCACCCTGGGCTACGGCCTGCAGTGCTTC
GCCCGCTACCCCGACCACATGAAGCAGCACGACTTCTTCAAGTCCGCCATGCCCGAAGGCTACGTCCAGG
AGCGCACCATCTTCTTCAAGGACGACGGCAACTACAAGACCCGCGCCGAGGTGAAGTTCGAGGGCGACAC
CCTGGTGAACCGCATCGAGCTGAAGGGCATCGACTTCAAGGAGGACGGCAACATCCTGGGGCACAAGCTG
GAGTACAACTACAACAGCCACAACGTCTATATCACCGCCGACAAGCAGAAGAACGGCATCAAGGCCAACT
TCAAGATCCGCCACAACATCGAGGACGGCGGCGTGCAGCTCGCCGACCACTACCAGCAGAACACCCCCAT
CGGCGACGGCCCCGTGCTGCTGCCCGACAACCACTACCTGAGCTACCAGTCCGCCCTGAGCAAAGACCCC
AACGAGAAGCGCGATCACATGGTCCTGCTGGAGTTCGTGACCGCCGCCGGGATCACTCTCGGCATGGACG
AGCTGTACAAGTGACTCGAGCATGCATCTAGAGGGCCCTATTCTATAGTGTCACCTAAATGCTAGAGCTC
GCTGATCAGCCTCGACTGTGCCTTCTAGTTGCCAGCCATCTGTTGTTTGCCCCTCCCCCGTGCCTTCCTT
GACCCTGGAAGGTGCCACTCCCACTGTCCTTTCCTAATAAAATGAGGAAATTGCATCGCATTGTCTGAGT
AGGTGTCATTCTATTCTGGGGGGTGGGGTGGGGCAGGACAGCAAGGGGGAGGATTGGGAAGACAATAGCA
GGCATGCTGGGGATGCGGTGGGCTCTATGGCTTCTGAGGCGGAAAGAACCAGCTGGGGCTCTAGGGGGTA
TCCCC
[124 nt withheld, positions 2246-2369]
C
[91 nt withheld, positions 2371-2461]
A
[49 nt withheld, positions 2463-2511]
CCTTTGACGTTGGAGTCCACGTTCTTT
[37 nt withheld, positions 2539-2575]
ACCCTATCTCGGTCTATTCTTTTGATTTATAAGGGATTTTGCCGATTTCGGCCTATTGGTTAAAAAATGA
GCTGATTTAACAAAAATTTAACGCGAATTAATTCTGTGGAATGTGTGTCAGTTAGGGTGTGGAAAGTCCC
CAGGCTCCCCAGCAGGCAGAAGTATGCAAAGCATGCATCTCAATTAGTCAGCAACCAGGTGTGGAAAGTC
CCCAGGCTCCCCAGCAGGCAGAAGTATGCAAAGCATGCATCTCAATTAGTCAGCAACCATAGTCCCGCCC
CTAACTCCGCCCATCCCGCCCCTAACTCCGCCCAGTTCCGCCCATTCTCCGCCCCATGGCTGACTAATTT
TTTTTATTTATGCAGAGGCCGAGGCCGCCTCTGCCTCTGAGCTATTCCAGAAGTAGTGAGGAGGCTTTTT
TGGAGGCCTAGGCTTTTGCAAAAAGCTCCCGGGAGCTTGTATATCCATTTTCGGATCTGATCAAGAGACA
GGATGAGGATCGTTTCGCATGATTGAACAAGATGGATTGCACGCAGGTTCTCCGGCCGCTTGGGTGGAGA
GGCTATTCGGCTATGACTGGGCACAACAGACAATCGGCTGCTCTGATGCCGCCGTGTTCCGGCTGTCAGC
GCAGGGGCGCCCGGTTCTTTTTGTCAAGACCGACCTGTCCGGTGCCCTGAATGAACTGCAGGACGAGGCA
GCGCGGCTATCGTGGCTGGCCACGACGGGCGTTCCTTGCGCAGCTGTGCTCGACGTTGTCACTGAAGCGG
GAAGGGACTGGCTGCTATTGGGCGAAGTGCCGGGGCAGGATCTCCTGTCATCTCACCTTGCTCCTGCCGA
GAAAGTATCCATCATGGCTGATGCAATGCGGCGGCTGCATACGCTTGATCCGGCTACCTGCCCATTCGAC
CACCAAGCGAAACATCGCATCGAGCGAGCACGTACTCGGATGGAAGCCGGTCTTGTCGATCAGGATGATC
TGGACGAAGAGCATCAGGGGCTCGCGCCAGCCGAACTGTTCGCCAGGCTCAAGGCGCGCATGCCCGACGG
CGAGGATCTCGTCGTGACCCATGGCGATGCCTGCTTGCCGAATATCATGGTGGAAAATGGCCGCTTTTCT
GGATTCATCGACTGTGGCCGGCTGGGTGTGGCGGACCGCTATCAGGACATAGCGTTGGCTACCCGTGATA
TTGCTGAAGAGCTTGGCGGCGAATGGGCTGACCGCTTCCTCGTGCTTTACGGTATCGCCGCTCCCGATTC
GCAGCGCATCGCCTTCTATCGCCTTCTTGACGAGTTCTTCTGAGCGGGACTCTGGGGTTCGAAATGACCG
ACCAAGCGACGCCCAACCTGCCATCACGAGATTTCGATTCCACCGCCGCCTTCTATGAAAGGTTGGGCTT
CGGAATCGTTTTCCGGGACGCCGGCTGGATGATCCTCCAGCGCGGGGATCTCATGCTGGAGTTCTTCGCC
CACCCCAACTTGTTTATTGCAGCTTATAATGGTTACAAATAAAGCAATAGCATCACAAATTTCACAAATA
AAGCATTTTTTTCACTGCATTCTAGTTGTGGTTTGTCCAAACTCATCAATGTATCTTATCATGTCTGTAT
ACCGTCGACCTCTAGCTAGAGCTTGGCGTAATCATGGTCATAGCTGTTTCCTGTGTGAAATTGTTATCCG
CTCACAATTCCACACAACATACGAGCCGGAAGCATAAAGTGTAAAGCCTGGGGTGCCTAATGAGTGAGCT
AACTCACATTAATTGCGTTGCGCTCACTGCCCGCTTTCCAGTCGGGAAACCTGTCGTGCCAGCTGCATTA
ATGAATCGGCCAACGCGCGGGGAGAGGCGGTTTGCGTATTGGGCGCTCTTCCGCTTCCTCGCTCACTGAC
TCGCTGCGCTCGGTCGTTCGGCTGCGGCGAGCGGTATCAGCTCACTCAAAGGCGGTAATACGGTTATCCA
CAGAATCAGGGGATAACGCAGGAAAGAACATGTGAGCAAAAGGCCAGCAAAAGGCCAGGAACCGTAAAAA
GGCCGCGTTGCTGGCGTTTTTCCATAGGCTCCGCCCCCCTGACGAGCATCACAAAAATCGACGCTCAAGT
CAGAGGTGGCGAAACCCGACAGGACTATAAAGATACCAGGCGTTTCCCCCTGGAAGCTCCCTCGTGCGCT
CTCCTGTTCCGACCCTGCCGCTTACCGGATACCTGTCCGCCTTTCTCCCTTCGGGAAGCGTGGCGCTTTC
TCATAGCTCACGCTGTAGGTATCTCAGTTCGGTGTAGGTCGTTCGCTCCAAGCTGGGCTGTGTGCACGAA
CCCCCCGTTCAGCCCGACCGCTGCGCCTTATCCGGTAACTATCGTCTTGAGTCCAACCCGGTAAGACACG
ACTTATCGCCACTGGCAGCAGCCACTGGTAACAGGATTAGCAGAGCGAGGTATGTAGGCGGTGCTACAGA
GTTCTTGAAGTGGTGGCCTAACTACGGCTACACTAGAAGAACAGTATTTGGTATCTGCGCTCTGCTGAAG
CCAGTTACCTTCGGAAAAAGAGTTGGTAGCTCTTGATCCGGCAAACAAACCACCGCTGGTAGCGGTGGTT
TTTTTGTTTGCAAGCAGCAGATTACGCGCAGAAAAAAAGGATCTCAAGAAGATCCTTTGATCTTTTCTAC
GGGGTCTGACGCTCAGTGGAACGAAAACTCACGTTAAGGGATTTTGGTCATGAGATTATCAAAAAGGATC
TTCACCTAGATCCTTTTAAATTAAAAATGAAGTTTTAAATCAATCTAAAGTATATATGAGTAAACTTGGT
CTGACAGTTACCAATGCTTAATCAGTGAGGCACCTATCTCAGCGATCTGTCTATTTCGTTCATCCATAGT
TGCCTGACTCCCCGTCGTGTAGATAACTACGATACGGGAGGGCTTACCATCTGGCCCCAGTGCTGCAATG
ATACCGCGAGACCCACGCTCACCGGCTCCAGATTTATCAGCAATAAACCAGCCAGCCGGAAGGGCCGAGC
GCAGAAGTGGTCCTGCAACTTTATCCGCCTCCATCCAGTCTATTAATTGTTGCCGGGAAGCTAGAGTAAG
TAGTTCGCCAGTTAATAGTTTGCGCAACGTTGTTGCCATTGCTACAGGCATCGTGGTGTCACGCTCGTCG
TTTGGTATGGCTTCATTCAGCTCCGGTTCCCAACGATCAAGGCGAGTTACATGATCCCCCATGTTGTGCA
AAAAAGCGGTTAGCTCCTTCGGTCCTCCGATCGTTGTCAGAAGTAAGTTGGCCGCAGTGTTATCACTCAT
GGTTATGGCAGCACTGCATAATTCTCTTACTGTCATGCCATCCGTAAGATGCTTTTCTGTGACTGGTGAG
TACTCAACCAAGTCATTCTGAGAATAGTGTATGCGGCGACCGAGTTGCTCTTGCCCGGCGTCAATACGGG
ATAATACCGCGCCACATAGCAGAACTTTAAAAGTGCTCATCATTGGAAAACGTTCTTCGGGGCGAAAACT
CTCAAGGATCTTACCGCTGTTGAGATCCAGTTCGATGTAACCCACTCGTGCACCCAACTGATCTTCAGCA
TCTTTTACTTTCACCAGCGTTTCTGGGTGAGCAAAAACAGGAAGGCAAAATGCCGCAAAAAAGGGAATAA
GGGCGACACGGAAATGTTGAATACTCATACTCTTCCTTTTTCAATATTATTGAAGCATTTATCAGGGTTA
TTGTCTCATGAGCGGATACATATTTGAATGTATTTAGAAAAATAAACAAATAGGGGTTCCGCGCACATTT
CCCCGAAAAGTGCCACCTGACGTCGACGGATCGGGAGATCTCCCGATCCCCTATGGTGCACTCTCAGTAC
AATCTGCTCTGATGCCGCATAGTTAAGCCAGTATCTGCTCCCTGCTTGTGTGTTGGAGGTCGCTGAGTAG
TGCGCGAGCAAAATTTAAGCTACAACAAGGCAAGGCTTGACCGACAATTGCATGAAGAATCTGCTTAGGG
TTAGGCGTTTTGCGCTGCTTCGCGATGTACGGGCCAGATATACGCGTT
Features (pLannotate 1.2.2; 22 found; start..end, strand, type, name):
      1..380     +  enhancer       CMV enhancer: human cytomegalovirus immediate early enhancer
    381..584     +  promoter       CMV promoter: human cytomegalovirus (CMV) immediate early promoter
    580..613     +  LTR            5' LTR (truncated) (fragment): truncated 5' long terminal repeat (LTR) from HIV-1
    629..647     +  promoter       T7 promoter: promoter for bacteriophage T7 RNA polymerase
    711..1154    +  CDS            ID1: ID1_HUMAN - Also known as BHLHB24, ID. Experimental evidence at protein level: Swiss-Prot protein existence level 1. Transcriptional regulator (lacking a basic DNA binding domain) which negatively regulates the basic helix-loop-helix (bHLH) transcription factors by forming heterodimers and inhibiting their DNA binding and transcriptional activity. Implicated in regulating a variety of cellular processes, including cellular growth, senescence, differentiation, apoptosis, angiogenesis, and neoplastic transformation. Inhibits skeletal muscle and cardiac myocyte differentiation. Regulates the circ
   1185..1901    +  CDS            Venus: Venus is a basic (constitutively fluorescent) yellow fluorescent protein published in 2002, derived from Aequorea victoria. It is reported to be a rapidly-maturing weak dimer with moderate acid sensitivity.
   1932..1950    -  promoter       SP6 promoter: promoter for bacteriophage SP6 RNA polymerase
   1976..2200    +  polyA_signal   bGH poly(A) signal: bovine growth hormone polyadenylation signal
   2204..2225    +  promoter       SV40 promoter (fragment): SV40 enhancer and early promoter
   2246..2674    +  rep_origin     f1 ori (sequence partly withheld): f1 bacteriophage origin of replication; arrow indicates direction of (+) strand synthesis
   2688..3017    +  promoter       SV40 promoter: SV40 enhancer and early promoter
   3084..3875    +  CDS            neo: KKA2_KLEPN - Also known as kan, nptII. Experimental evidence at protein level: Swiss-Prot protein existence level 1. Resistance to kanamycin, neomycin, paromomycin, ribostamycin, butirosin and gentamicin B. From Klebsiella pneumoniae.
   3899..4057    +  CDS            ble (fragment): BLE_KLEPN - Experimental evidence at protein level: Swiss-Prot protein existence level 1. Binding protein with a strong affinity to the bleomycin family of antibiotics. Binds to CL990; an antimitotic-antibiotic compound. From Klebsiella pneumoniae.
   4052..4173    +  polyA_signal   SV40 poly(A) signal: SV40 polyadenylation signal
   4246..4262    -  protein_bind   lac operator: The lac repressor binds to the lac operator to inhibit transcription in E. coli. This inhibition can be relieved by adding lactose or isopropyl-β-D-thiogalactopyranoside (IPTG). lac repressor encoded by lacI
   4270..4300    -  promoter       lac promoter: promoter for the E. coli lac operon
   4315..4336    -  protein_bind   CAP binding site: CAP binding activates transcription in the presence of cAMP. E. coli catabolite activator protein
   4349..4441    -  CDS            lacI (fragment): lac repressor; lacI; The lac repressor binds to the lac operator to inhibit transcription in E. coli. This inhibition can be relieved by adding lactose or isopropyl-β-D-thiogalactopyranoside (IPTG).
   4624..5212    -  rep_origin     ori: high-copy-number ColE1/pMB1/pBR322/pUC origin of replication
   5383..6243    -  CDS            AmpR: β-lactamase; bla; confers resistance to ampicillin, carbenicillin, and related antibiotics
   6244..6348    -  promoter       AmpR promoter: bla
   6407..6459    -  misc_feature   bom (fragment): basis of mobility region from pBR322
