[The description below was written by a language model from this plasmid's Addgene catalogue record and pLannotate feature annotations shown in this document.]
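Description:
mId1-Venus is a mammalian expression plasmid built on the pcDNA3 backbone that encodes mouse Inhibitor of DNA binding 1 (Id1) fused at its C terminus to the yellow fluorescent protein Venus. The Id1 coding sequence, cloned between EcoRI and XhoI sites that remain intact, is joined to Venus through a flexible 10-amino-acid glycine/serine/alanine-rich linker. The automated annotation labels the Id1 reading frame by its closest match, the human ID1 protein, but the catalogue entry specifies the mouse gene. Id1 is a helix-loop-helix protein lacking a basic DNA-binding domain. It heterodimerises with bHLH transcription factors and blocks their DNA binding, so it acts as a negative regulator of differentiation programmes.

Expression of the fusion is driven by the human CMV immediate-early enhancer and promoter and terminated by the bovine growth hormone polyadenylation signal. T7 and SP6 promoters flank the insert and serve as sequencing primer sites; they could also support in vitro transcription. A separate cassette, in which the SV40 early promoter drives the neomycin phosphotransferase gene followed by an SV40 poly(A) signal, allows G418 selection of stably transfected mammalian cells. In bacteria the plasmid is maintained at high copy through a ColE1/pUC-type origin with ampicillin resistance, and an f1 origin is also present. Short annotated fragments such as the HIV-1 LTR, ble and lacI hits appear to be backbone remnants or incidental matches rather than functional parts.

The construct suits visualising Id1 protein localisation and levels in live or fixed mammalian cells. The associated publication concerns Id1 expression in adult neural stem cells.
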