Addgene plasmid #20966: mId1-Venus
Depositing lab: Robert Benezra. Depositing organization: Memorial Sloan-Kettering Cancer Center. Publication: High levels of Id1 expression define B1 type adult neural stem cells. Nam HS, Benezra R. Cell Stem Cell. 2009 Nov 6. 5(5):515-26. 10.1016/j.stem.2009.08.017 PubMed 19896442.
Backbone
  Vector backbone: pcDNA3
  Backbone size w/o insert (bp): 5400
  Vector type: Mammalian Expression
  Selectable markers: Neomycin (select with G418)
Growth in bacteria
  Bacterial resistance: Ampicillin, 100 μg/mL
  Growth temperature: 37°C
  Growth strain: DH5alpha
  Copy number: High Copy
Gene/Insert
  Gene/Insert name: Inhibitor of DNA binding 1 (alt name: Id1)
  Species: M. musculus (mouse)
  Insert size (bp): 500
  GenBank ID: NM_010495
  Entrez Gene: Id1 (a.k.a. AI323524, D2Wsu140e, Idb1, bHLHb24)
  Tag / fusion protein: Venus (C terminal on insert)
  Cloning method: Restriction Enzyme; 5′ cloning site EcoRI (not destroyed); 3′ cloning site XhoI (not destroyed)
  Sequencing primers: 5′ T7; 3′ Sp6
Terms and licenses: Academic/Nonprofit Terms; Industry Terms: Not Available to Industry
Depositor comments: The 10-amino acid linker between the mouse Id1 and VenusYFP, GSAGSAAGSG, is derived from a linker described in Waldo et al., 1999 (https://www.ncbi.nlm.nih.gov/pubmed/10404163) The Venus cDNA was obtained from Dr. Anna-Katerina Hadjantonakis.
How to cite: mId1-Venus was a gift from Robert Benezra (Addgene plasmid # 20966 ; http://n2t.net/addgene:20966 ; RRID:Addgene_20966)
