>Addgene plasmid #20966 | mId1-Venus | addgene partial sequence | sequence record 26749 | CMV-F 5'-CGCAAATGGGCGGTAGGCGTG-3'
ATGGNNANTAGCAGAGCTCTCTGGCTACTAGAGAACCCACTGCTTACTGGCTTATCGAAATTAATACGAC
TCACTATAGGGAGACCCAAGCTTGGTACCGAGCTCGGATCCACTAGTAACGGCCGCCAGTGTGCTGGAAT
TCTATGAAGGTCGCCAGTGGCAGTGCCGCAGCCGCTGCAGGCCCTAGCTGTTCGCTGAAGGCGGGCAGGA
CAGCGGGCGAGGTGGTACTTGGTCTGTCGGAGCAAAGCGTGGCCATCTCGCGCTGCGCTGGGACGCGCCT
GCCCGCCTTGCTGGACGAGCAGCAGGTGAACGTCCTGCTCTACGACATGAACGGCTGCTACTCACGCCTC
AAGGAGCTGGTGCCCACCCTGCCCCAGAACCGCAAAGTGAGCAAGGTGGAGATCCTGCAGCATGTAATCG
ACTACATCAGGGACCTGCAGCTGGAGCTGAACTCGGAGTCTGAAGTCGGGACCACCGGAGGCCGGGGACT
GCCTGTCCGCGCCCCGCTCAGCACCCTGAACGGCGAGATCAGTGCCTTGGCGGCCGAGGCGGCATGTGTT
CCAGCCGACGATCGCATCTTGTGTCGCGGTTCTGCTGGATCAGCCGCAGGATCTGGTATGGTGAGCAAGG
GCGAGGAGCTGTTCACCGGGGTGGTGCCCATCCTGGTCGAGCTGGACGGNAAGNTAATGCCCCACATTTT
CANCGTGTCCGGAGGNNAGCNAGGNCAATNCCCCTACGGCAAGCTGACCCTGAAGCTGATCTGCACCACC
GGCANCTGCCGTGCCNTGGCCACCCTCGTGACACCTGGNTANGCCTGANTGNTCNCCGCTACCCGACANT
GAN
