>Addgene plasmid #20966 | mId1-Venus | addgene partial sequence | sequence record 26750 | 20966 with SP6
GCTCGAGTCNCTTGTACNGCTCGTCCATGCCGAGAGTGATCCCGGCGGCGGTCACGAACTCCAGCAGGAC
CATGTGATCGCGCTTCTCGTTGGGGTCTTTGCTCAGGGCGGACTGGTAGCTCAGGTAGTGGTTGTCGGGC
AGCAGCACGGGGCCGTCGCCGATGGGGGTGTTCTGCTGGTAGTGGTCGGCGAGCTGCACGCCGCCGTCCT
CGATGTTGTGGCGGATCTTGAAGTTGGCCTTGATGCCGTTCTTCTGCTTGTCGGCGGTGATATAGACGTT
GTGGCTGTTGTAGTTGTACTCCAGCTTGTGCCCCAGGATGTTGCCGTCCTCCTTGAAGTCGATGCCCTTC
AGCTCGATGCGGTTCACCAGGGTGTCGCCCTCGAACTTCACCTCGGCGCGGGTCTTGTAGTTGCCGTCGT
CCTTGAAGAAGATGGTGCGCTCCTGGACGTAGCCTTCGGGCATGGCGGACTTGAAGAAGTCGTGCTGCTT
CATGTGGTCGGGGTAGCGGGCGAAGCACTGCAGGCCGTAGCCCAGGGTGGTCACGAGGGTGGGCCAGGGC
ACGGGCAGCTTGCCGGTGGTGCAGATCAGCTTCAGGGTCAGCTTGCCGTANGTGGCATCGCCCTCGCCCT
CGCCGGACACGCTGAACTTGTGGCCGTTTACGTCGCCGTCCAGCTCGACNNAGGATGGGCACCACCCCGG
TGAACAGCTCCTCGCCCTTGCTCACCATACCAGATCCTNNNGCTGATCCAGCANANNGCGNCNCANATGC
NATCG
